Addgene plasmid #12835: DCT.VV.Orf147
Purpose: This plasmid was designed for screening purposes and may contain discrepancies relative to the current canonical GenBank version of the gene.
Depositing lab: Jack Bennink & Jon Yewdell. Depositing organization: National Institute of Allergy and Infectious Diseases (NIAID). Publication: Identification of poxvirus CD8+ T cell determinants to enable rational design and characterization of smallpox vaccines. Tscharke DC, Karupiah G, Zhou J, Palmore T, Irvine KR, Haeryfar SM, Williams S, Sidney J, Sette A, Bennink JR, Yewdell JW. J Exp Med. 2005 January 3; 201(1): 95–104. 10.1084/jem.20041912 PubMed 15623576.
Backbone
  Vector backbone: pcDNA 3.1D V5-His-TOPO
  Backbone manufacturer: Invitrogen
  Backbone size w/o insert (bp): 5514
  Vector type: Mammalian Expression
  Selectable markers: Neomycin (select with G418)
Growth in bacteria
  Bacterial resistance: Ampicillin, 100 μg/mL
  Growth temperature: 37°C
  Growth strain: DH5alpha
  Copy number: High Copy
Gene/Insert
  Gene/Insert name: VV.Orf147 (alt name: VV_WR_038)
  Species: Vaccinia Virus
  Insert size (bp): 246
  Cloning method: Restriction Enzyme; 5′ cloning site BamHI (not destroyed); 3′ cloning site BamHI (not destroyed)
  Sequencing primers: 5′ Universal T7
Terms and licenses: Academic/Nonprofit Terms; Industry Terms: Not Available to Industry
Depositor comments: Please see the Vaccinia kit page ( https://www.addgene.org/vvorf/ ) for more information. The kit page contains the supplemental VVOrfData spreadsheet, which includes important information about this plasmid. The plasmid and insert names provided here relate only to this library. The name of the ORF (if present) in VACV strain Copenhagen and the name of the ORF (if annotated) in VACV strain WR sequence can be found in VVOrfData spreadsheet. Please note that the amino acid sequence given for each ORF in the spreadsheet may contain some errors. Additionally, changes from the expected sequence may be present in these plasmids. Please see Addgene's quality control sequence and sequencing notes in the VVOrfData spreadsheet before ordering this plasmid.
How to cite: DCT.VV.Orf147 was a gift from Jack Bennink & Jon Yewdell (Addgene plasmid # 12835 ; http://n2t.net/addgene:12835 ; RRID:Addgene_12835)
