[The description below was written by a language model from this plasmid's Addgene catalogue record.]
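Description:
DCT.VV.Orf147 is a mammalian expression plasmid built on the commercial pcDNA 3.1D V5-His-TOPO backbone (about 5.5 kb without insert) and carrying a short 246 bp open reading frame from vaccinia virus, designated VV.Orf147 within its library and also listed as VV_WR_038. It is propagated as a high-copy plasmid in E. coli under ampicillin selection. A neomycin resistance marker allows G418 selection of transfected mammalian cells. The insert is recorded as flanked by intact BamHI sites on both sides, so it can be excised with that single enzyme, and a universal T7 primer site upstream is used to sequence into it. No feature table is provided, so the promoter and tags are not explicitly stated. Vectors of this pcDNA3.1 family generally drive expression from the CMV immediate-early promoter and offer C-terminal V5 and His tags, but whether the ORF is in frame with those tags is not stated.

The plasmid is one member of a library of individually cloned vaccinia virus ORFs, assembled for a study aimed at identifying poxvirus CD8+ T cell determinants to support the design and characterization of smallpox vaccines. In that setting, expressing a single viral ORF in mammalian cells lets its product be tested as a source of T cell epitopes. The clone was made for screening purposes, and the depositors caution that it may differ from the canonical reference sequence. They also note that the plasmid and insert names apply only to this library, with the corresponding names in the Copenhagen and WR strains given in an accompanying library spreadsheet.
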