>Addgene plasmid #12835 | DCT.VV.Orf147 | addgene partial sequence | sequence record 19224 | T7 5'-TAATACGACTCACTATAGGG-3'
TACCGAGCTCGGATCCAGTACCCTTCACCGAATTCCAGCTGACCACCATGAGTGCAAACTGTATGTTCAA
TCTGGACAATGATTACATATATTGGAAACCTATTACATATCCTAAGGCATTAGTATTCATAAGTCATGGA
GCTGGTAAACATTCTGGACGTTATGACGAACTAGCTGAAAACATATCATCGTTAGGAATTTTAGTATTCT
CACATGATCATATTGGACATGGAAGAAGTAATGGTGAAAAAATGATGATTGATGACTTTGGTACAGCACG
TGGTAACTATTAAGCAATTCCCGGGGATCCGAATAAAGGGTCAAGACAATTCTGCAGATATCCAGCACAG
TGGCGGCCGCTCGAGTCTAGAGGGCCCGCGGTTCGAAGGTAAGCCTATCCCTAACCCTCTCCTCGGTCTC
GATTCTACGCGTACCGGTCATCATCACCATCACCATTGAGTTTAAACCCGCTGATCAGCCTCGACTGTGC
CTTCTAGTTGCCAGCCATCTGTTGTTTGCCCCTCCCCCGTGCCTTCCTTGACCCTGGAAGGTGCCACTCC
CACTGTCCTTTCCTAATAAAATGAGGAAATTGCATCGCATTGTCTGAGTAGGTGTCATTCTATTCTGGGG
GGGTGGGGGTGGGGCAGGACAGCAAGGGGGAGGATTGGGAAGACAATAGCAGGCATGCTGGGGATGCGGT
GGGCT
